>Addgene plasmid #79903 | pRS416gT-GalL-Cas9 | depositor full sequence | sequence record 157872 | pRS416gT-GalL-Cas9 sequence 12405 bps
GACGAAAGGGCCTCGTGATACGCCTATTTTTATAGGTTAATGTCATGATAATAATGGTTTCTTAGGACGG
ATCGCTTGCCTGTAACTTACACGCGCCTCGTATCTTTTAATGATGGAATAATTTGGGAATTTACTCTGTG
TTTATTTATTTTTATGTTTTGTATTTGGATTTTAGAAAGTAAATAAAGAAGGTAGAAGAGTTACGGAATG
AAGAAAAAAAAATAAACAAAGGTTTAAAAAATTTCAACAAAAAGCGTACTTTACATATATATTTATTAGA
CAAGAAAAGCAGATTAAATAGATATACATTCGATTAACGATAAGTAAAATGTAAAATCACAGGATTTTCG
TGTGTGGTCTTCTACACAGACAAGATGAAACAATTCGGCATTAATACCTGAGAGCAGGAAGAGCAAGATA
AAAGGTAGTATTTGTTGGCGATCCCCCTAGAGTCTTTTACATCTTCGGAAAACAAAAACTATTTTTTCTT
TAATTTCTTTTTTTACTTTCTATTTTTAATTTATATATTTATATTAAAAAATTTAAATTATAATTATTTT
TATAGCACGTGATGAAAAGGACCCAGGTGGCACTTTTCGGGGAAATGTGCGCGGAACCCCTATTTGTTTA
TTTTTCTAAATACATTCAAATATGTATCCGCTCATGAGACAATAACCCTGATAAATGCTTCAATAATATT
GAAAAAGGAAGAGTATGAGTATTCAACATTTCCGTGTCGCCCTTATTCCCTTTTTTGCGGCATTTTGCCT
TCCTGTTTTTGCTCACCCAGAAACGCTGGTGAAAGTAAAAGATGCTGAAGATCAGTTGGGTGCACGAGTG
GGTTACATCGAACTGGATCTCAACAGCGGTAAGATCCTTGAGAGTTTTCGCCCCGAAGAACGTTTTCCAA
TGATGAGCACTTTTAAAGTTCTGCTATGTGGCGCGGTATTATCCCGTATTGACGCCGGGCAAGAGCAACT
CGGTCGCCGCATACACTATTCTCAGAATGACTTGGTTGAGTACTCACCAGTCACAGAAAAGCATCTTACG
GATGGCATGACAGTAAGAGAATTATGCAGTGCTGCCATAACCATGAGTGATAACACTGCGGCCAACTTAC
TTCTGACAACGATCGGAGGACCGAAGGAGCTAACCGCTTTTTTGCACAACATGGGGGATCATGTAACTCG
CCTTGATCGTTGGGAACCGGAGCTGAATGAAGCCATACCAAACGACGAGCGTGACACCACGATGCCTGTA
GCAATGGCAACAACGTTGCGCAAACTATTAACTGGCGAACTACTTACTCTAGCTTCCCGGCAACAATTAA
TAGACTGGATGGAGGCGGATAAAGTTGCAGGACCACTTCTGCGCTCGGCCCTTCCGGCTGGCTGGTTTAT
TGCTGATAAATCTGGAGCCGGTGAGCGTGGGTCTCGCGGTATCATTGCAGCACTGGGGCCAGATGGTAAG
CCCTCCCGTATCGTAGTTATCTACACGACGGGGAGTCAGGCAACTATGGATGAACGAAATAGACAGATCG
CTGAGATAGGTGCCTCACTGATTAAGCATTGGTAACTGTCAGACCAAGTTTACTCATATATACTTTAGAT
TGATTTAAAACTTCATTTTTAATTTAAAAGGATCTAGGTGAAGATCCTTTTTGATAATCTCATGACCAAA
ATCCCTTAACGTGAGTTTTCGTTCCACTGAGCGTCAGACCCCGTAGAAAAGATCAAAGGATCTTCTTGAG
ATCCTTTTTTTCTGCGCGTAATCTGCTGCTTGCAAACAAAAAAACCACCGCTACCAGCGGTGGTTTGTTT
GCCGGATCAAGAGCTACCAACTCTTTTTCCGAAGGTAACTGGCTTCAGCAGAGCGCAGATACCAAATACT
GTCCTTCTAGTGTAGCCGTAGTTAGGCCACCACTTCAAGAACTCTGTAGCACCGCCTACATACCTCGCTC
TGCTAATCCTGTTACCAGTGGCTGCTGCCAGTGGCGATAAGTCGTGTCTTACCGGGTTGGACTCAAGACG
ATAGTTACCGGATAAGGCGCAGCGGTCGGGCTGAACGGGGGGTTCGTGCACACAGCCCAGCTTGGAGCGA
ACGACCTACACCGAACTGAGATACCTACAGCGTGAGCTATGAGAAAGCGCCACGCTTCCCGAAGGGAGAA
AGGCGGACAGGTATCCGGTAAGCGGCAGGGTCGGAACAGGAGAGCGCACGAGGGAGCTTCCAGGGGGAAA
CGCCTGGTATCTTTATAGTCCTGTCGGGTTTCGCCACCTCTGACTTGAGCGTCGATTTTTGTGATGCTCG
TCAGGGGGGCGGAGCCTATGGAAAAACGCCAGCAACGCGGCCTTTTTACGGTTCCTGGCCTTTTGCTGGC
CTTTTGCTGGCCTTTTGCTCGGGGGATCTGCCAATTGAACATAACATGGTAGTTACATATACTAGTAATA
TGGTTCGGCACACATTAAAAGTATAAAAACTATCTGAATTACGAATTACATATATTGGTCATAAAAATCA
ATCAATCATCGTGTGTTTTATATGTCTCTTATCTAAGTATAAGAATATCCATAGTTAATATTCACTTACG
CTACCTTTTAACCTGTAATCATTGTCAACAGGATATGTTAACGACCCACATTGATAAACGCTAGTATTTC
TTTTTCCTCTTCTTATTGGCCGGCTGTCTCTATACTCCCCTATAGTCTGTTTCTTTTCGTTTCGATTGTC
CCTATCAGTGATAGAGATGGCGCACATGGTACGCTGTGGTGCTCGCGGCTGGGAACGAAACTCTGGGAGC
TGCGATTGGCAGCGGCCGCGTTTTAGAGCTAGAAATAGCAAGTTAAAATAAGGCTAGTCCGTTATCAACT
TGAAAAAGTGGCACCGAGTCGGTGCTTTTTTCTCGAGCCATATCCAACTTCCAATTTAATCTTTCTTTTT
TAATTTTCACTTATTTGCGATACAGAAAGAAAAAAGCGATAGTAACTATTGAATTTTGTTTGGATTTGGT
TAGATTAGATATGGTTTCTCTTTATATTTACATGCTAAAAATGGGCTACACCAGAGATACATAATTAGAT
ATATATACGCCAGTACACCTTATCGGCCCAAGCCTTGTCCCAAGGCAGCGTTTTGTTCTTGGAAACGCTG
CCCTACACGTTCGCTATGCTTCAAGAACTTTTCTGAGCACTTCATGATGCATGTTTGTTCCTTATTGGTT
AGCTTTGATGTTGTGAAGTCATTGACACAGTCTGTGAAACATCTTTCTACCAGATTAGAGTACAAACGCA
TGAAATCCTTCATTTGCTTTTGTTCCACTACTTTTTGGAACTCTTGTTGTTCTTTGCTAGCTAGTCGTGC
AATGTATGACTTTAAGATTTGTGAGCAGGAAGAAAAGGGAGAATCTTCTAACGATAAACCCTTGAAAAAC
TGGGTAGACTACGCTATGTTGAGTTGCTACGCAGGCTGCACAATTACACGAGAATGCTCCCGCCTAGGAT
TTAAGGCTAAGGGACGTGCAATGCAGACGACAGATCTAAATGACCGTGTCGGTGAAGTGTTCGCCAAACT
TTTCGGTTAACACATGCAGTGATGCACGCGCGATGGTGCTAAGTTACATATATATATATATGTATAGCCA
TAGTGATGTCTAAGTAACCTTTATGGTATATTTCTTAATGTGGAAAGATACTAGCGCGCGCACCCACACA
CAAGCTTCGTCTTTTCTTGAAGAAAAGAGGAAGCTCGCTAAATGGGATTCCACTTTCCGTTCCCTGCCAG
CTGATGGAAAAAGGTTAGTGGAACGATGAAGAATAAAAAGAGAGATCCACTGAGGTGAAATTTCAGCTGA
CAGCGAGTTTCATGATCGTGATGAACAATGGTAACGAGTTGTGGCTGTTGCCAGGGAGGGTGGTTCTCAA
CTTTTAATGTATGGCCAAATCGCTACTTGGGTTTGTTATATAACAAAGAAGAAATAATGAACTGATTCTC
TTCCTCCTTCTTGTCCTTTCTTAATTCTGTTGTAATTACCTTCCTTTGTAATTTTTTTTGTAATTATTCT
TCTTAATAATCCAAACAAACACACATATTACAATATATTAAAATGTCTAGATTAGATAAAAGTAAAGTGA
TTAACAGCGCATTAGAGCTGCTTAATGAGGTCGGAATCGAAGGTTTAACAACCCGTAAACTCGCCCAGAA
GCTAGGTGTAGAGCAGCCTACATTGTATTGGCATGTAAAAAATAAGCGGGCTTTGCTCGACGCCTTAGCC
ATTGAGATGTTAGATAGGCACCATACTCACTTTTGCCCTTTAGAAGGGGAAAGCTGGCAAGATTTTTTAC
GTAATAACGCTAAAAGTTTTAGATGTGCTTTACTAAGTCATCGCGATGGAGCAAAAGTACATTTAGGTAC
ACGGCCTACAGAAAAACAGTATGAAACTCTCGAAAATCAATTAGCCTTTTTATGCCAACAAGGTTTTTCA
CTAGAGAATGCATTATATGCACTCAGCGCTGTGGGGCATTTTACTTTAGGTTGCGTATTGGAAGATCAAG
AGCATCAAGTCGCTAAAGAAGAAAGGGAAACACCTACTACTGATAGTATGCCGCCATTATTACGACAAGC
TATCGAATTATTTGATCACCAAGGTGCAGAGCCAGCCTTCTTATTCGGCCTTGAATTGATCATATGCGGA
TTAGAAAAACAACTTAAATGTGAAAGTGGGTCTTAAGTCTGAAGAATGAATGATTTGATGATTTCTTTTT
CCCTCCATTTTTCTTACTGAATATATCAATGATATAGACTTGTATAGTTTATTATTTCAAATTAAGTAGC
TATATATAGTCAAGATAACGTTTGTTTGACACGATTACATTATTCGTCGACATCTTTTTTCAGCCTGTCG
TGGTAGCAATTTGAGGAGTATTATTAATTGAATAGGTTCATTTTGCGCTCGCATAAACAGTTTTCGTCAG
GGACAGTATGTTGGAATGAGTGGTAATTAATGGTGACATGACATGTTATAGCAATAACCTTGATGTTTAC
ATCGTAGTTTAATGTACACCCCGCGAATTCGTTCAAGTAGGAGTGCACCAATTGCAAAGGGAAAAGCTGA
ATGGGCAGTTCGAACCGCGGTCTTTCCTGCGTTATCCCCTGATTCTGTGGATAACCGTATTACCGCCTTT
GAGTGAGCTGATACCGCTCGCCGCAGCCGAACGACCGAGCGCAGCGAGTCAGTGAGCGAGGAAGCGGAAG
AGCGCCCAATACGCAAACCGCCTCTCCCCGCGCGTTGGCCGATTCATTAATGCAGCTGGCACGACAGGTT
TCCCGACTGGAAAGCGGGCAGTGAGCGCAACGCAATTAATGTGAGTTAGCTCACTCATTAGGCACCCCAG
GCTTTACACTTTATGCTTCCGGCTCGTATGTTGTGTGGAATTGTGAGCGGATAACAATTTCACACAGGAA
ACAGCTATGACCATGATTACGCCAAGCGCGCAATTAACCCTCACTAAAGGGAACAAAAGCTGGAGCTCGT
GACAGCCCTCCGAAGGAAGACTCTCCTCCGTGCGTCCTCGTCTTCACCGGTCGCGTTCCTGAAACGCAGA
TGTGCCTCGCGCCGCACTGCTCCGAACAATAAAGATTCTACAATACTAGCTTTTATGGTTATGAAGAGGA
AAAATTGGCAGTAACCTGGCCCCACAAACCTTCAAATGAACGAATCAAATTAACAACCATAGGATGATAA
TGCGATTAGTTTTTTAGCCTTATTTCTGGGGTAATTAATCAGCGAAGCGATGATTTTTGATCTATTAACG
GATATATAAATGCAAAAACTGCATAACCACTTTAACTAATACTTTCAACATTTTCGGTTTGTATTACTTC
TTATTCAAATGTAATAAAAGTATCAACAAAAAATTGTTAATATACCTCTATACTTTAACGTCAAGGAGAA
AAAACCCCGGATTCTAGAACTAGTGGATCCCCCGGGAAAAAAATGGACAAGAAGTACTCCATTGGGCTCG
ATATCGGCACAAACAGCGTCGGTTGGGCCGTCATTACGGACGAGTACAAGGTGCCGAGCAAAAAATTCAA
AGTTCTGGGCAATACCGATCGCCACAGCATAAAGAAGAACCTCATTGGCGCCCTCCTGTTCGACTCCGGG
GAGACGGCCGAAGCCACGCGGCTCAAAAGAACAGCACGGCGCAGATATACCCGCAGAAAGAATCGGATCT
GCTACCTGCAGGAGATCTTTAGTAATGAGATGGCTAAGGTGGATGACTCTTTCTTCCATAGGCTGGAGGA
GTCCTTTTTGGTGGAGGAGGATAAAAAGCACGAGCGCCACCCAATCTTTGGCAATATCGTGGACGAGGTG
GCGTACCATGAAAAGTACCCAACCATATATCATCTGAGGAAGAAGCTTGTAGACAGTACTGATAAGGCTG
ACTTGCGGTTGATCTATCTCGCGCTGGCGCATATGATCAAATTTCGGGGACACTTCCTCATCGAGGGGGA
CCTGAACCCAGACAACAGCGATGTCGACAAACTCTTTATCCAACTGGTTCAGACTTACAATCAGCTTTTC
GAAGAGAACCCGATCAACGCATCCGGAGTTGACGCCAAAGCAATCCTGAGCGCTAGGCTGTCCAAATCCC
GGCGGCTCGAAAACCTCATCGCACAGCTCCCTGGGGAGAAGAAGAACGGCCTGTTTGGTAATCTTATCGC
CCTGTCACTCGGGCTGACCCCCAACTTTAAATCTAACTTCGACCTGGCCGAAGATGCCAAGCTTCAACTG
AGCAAAGACACCTACGATGATGATCTCGACAATCTGCTGGCCCAGATCGGCGACCAGTACGCAGACCTTT
TTTTGGCGGCAAAGAACCTGTCAGACGCCATTCTGCTGAGTGATATTCTGCGAGTGAACACGGAGATCAC
CAAAGCTCCGCTGAGCGCTAGTATGATCAAGCGCTATGATGAGCACCACCAAGACTTGACTTTGCTGAAG
GCCCTTGTCAGACAGCAACTGCCTGAGAAGTACAAGGAAATTTTCTTCGATCAGTCTAAAAATGGCTACG
CCGGATACATTGACGGCGGAGCAAGCCAGGAGGAATTTTACAAATTTATTAAGCCCATCTTGGAAAAAAT
GGACGGCACCGAGGAGCTGCTGGTAAAGCTTAACAGAGAAGATCTGTTGCGCAAACAGCGCACTTTCGAC
AATGGAAGCATCCCCCACCAGATTCACCTGGGCGAACTGCACGCTATCCTCAGGCGGCAAGAGGATTTCT
ACCCCTTTTTGAAAGATAACAGGGAAAAGATTGAGAAAATCCTCACATTTCGGATACCCTACTATGTAGG
CCCCCTCGCCCGGGGAAATTCCAGATTCGCGTGGATGACTCGCAAATCAGAAGAGACCATCACTCCCTGG
AACTTCGAGGAAGTCGTGGATAAGGGGGCCTCTGCCCAGTCCTTCATCGAAAGGATGACTAACTTTGATA
AAAATCTGCCTAACGAAAAGGTGCTTCCTAAACACTCTCTGCTGTACGAGTACTTCACAGTTTATAACGA
GCTCACCAAGGTCAAATACGTCACAGAAGGGATGAGAAAGCCAGCATTCCTGTCTGGAGAGCAGAAGAAA
GCTATCGTGGACCTCCTCTTCAAGACGAACCGGAAAGTTACCGTGAAACAGCTCAAAGAAGACTATTTCA
AAAAGATTGAATGTTTCGACTCTGTTGAAATCAGCGGAGTGGAGGATCGCTTCAACGCATCCCTGGGAAC
GTATCACGATCTCCTGAAAATCATTAAAGACAAGGACTTCCTGGACAATGAGGAGAACGAGGACATTCTT
GAGGACATTGTCCTCACCCTTACGTTGTTTGAAGATAGGGAGATGATTGAAGAACGCTTGAAAACTTACG
CTCATCTCTTCGACGACAAAGTCATGAAACAGCTCAAGAGGCGCCGATATACAGGATGGGGGCGGCTGTC
AAGAAAACTGATCAATGGGATCCGAGACAAGCAGAGTGGAAAGACAATCCTGGATTTTCTTAAGTCCGAT
GGATTTGCCAACCGGAACTTCATGCAGTTGATCCATGATGACTCTCTCACCTTTAAGGAGGACATCCAGA
AAGCACAAGTTTCTGGCCAGGGGGACAGTCTTCACGAGCACATCGCTAATCTTGCAGGTAGCCCAGCTAT
CAAAAAGGGAATACTGCAGACCGTTAAGGTCGTGGATGAACTCGTCAAAGTAATGGGAAGGCATAAGCCC
GAGAATATCGTTATCGAGATGGCCCGAGAGAACCAAACTACCCAGAAGGGACAGAAGAACAGTAGGGAAA
GGATGAAGAGGATTGAAGAGGGTATAAAAGAACTGGGGTCCCAAATCCTTAAGGAACACCCAGTTGAAAA
CACCCAGCTTCAGAATGAGAAGCTCTACCTGTACTACCTGCAGAACGGCAGGGACATGTACGTGGATCAG
GAACTGGACATCAATCGGCTCTCCGACTACGACGTGGATCATATCGTGCCCCAGTCTTTTCTCAAAGATG
ATTCTATTGATAATAAAGTGTTGACAAGATCCGATAAAAATAGAGGGAAGAGTGATAACGTCCCCTCAGA
AGAAGTTGTCAAGAAAATGAAAAATTATTGGCGGCAGCTGCTGAACGCCAAACTGATCACACAACGGAAG
TTCGATAATCTGACTAAGGCTGAACGAGGTGGCCTGTCTGAGTTGGATAAAGCCGGCTTCATCAAAAGGC
AGCTTGTTGAGACACGCCAGATCACCAAGCACGTGGCCCAAATTCTCGATTCACGCATGAACACCAAGTA
CGATGAAAATGACAAACTGATTCGAGAGGTGAAAGTTATTACTCTGAAGTCTAAGCTGGTCTCAGATTTC
AGAAAGGACTTTCAGTTTTATAAGGTGAGAGAGATCAACAATTACCACCATGCGCATGATGCCTACCTGA
ATGCAGTGGTAGGCACTGCACTTATCAAAAAATATCCCAAGCTTGAATCTGAATTTGTTTACGGAGACTA
TAAAGTGTACGATGTTAGGAAAATGATCGCAAAGTCTGAGCAGGAAATAGGCAAGGCCACCGCTAAGTAC
TTCTTTTACAGCAATATTATGAATTTTTTCAAGACCGAGATTACACTGGCCAATGGAGAGATTCGGAAGC
GACCACTTATCGAAACAAACGGAGAAACAGGAGAAATCGTGTGGGACAAGGGTAGGGATTTCGCGACAGT
CCGGAAGGTCCTGTCCATGCCGCAGGTGAACATCGTTAAAAAGACCGAAGTACAGACCGGAGGCTTCTCC
AAGGAAAGTATCCTCCCGAAAAGGAACAGCGACAAGCTGATCGCACGCAAAAAAGATTGGGACCCCAAGA
AATACGGCGGATTCGATTCTCCTACAGTCGCTTACAGTGTACTGGTTGTGGCCAAAGTGGAGAAAGGGAA
GTCTAAAAAACTCAAAAGCGTCAAGGAACTGCTGGGCATCACAATCATGGAGCGATCAAGCTTCGAAAAA
AACCCCATCGACTTTCTCGAGGCGAAAGGATATAAAGAGGTCAAAAAAGACCTCATCATTAAGCTTCCCA
AGTACTCTCTCTTTGAGCTTGAAAACGGCCGGAAACGAATGCTCGCTAGTGCGGGCGAGCTGCAGAAAGG
TAACGAGCTGGCACTGCCCTCTAAATACGTTAATTTCTTGTATCTGGCCAGCCACTATGAAAAGCTCAAA
GGGTCTCCCGAAGATAATGAGCAGAAGCAGCTGTTCGTGGAACAACACAAACACTACCTTGATGAGATCA
TCGAGCAAATAAGCGAATTCTCCAAAAGAGTGATCCTCGCCGACGCTAACCTCGATAAGGTGCTTTCTGC
TTACAATAAGCACAGGGATAAGCCCATCAGGGAGCAGGCAGAAAACATTATCCACTTGTTTACTCTGACC
AACTTGGGCGCGCCTGCAGCCTTCAAGTACTTCGACACCACCATAGACAGAAAGCGGTACACCTCTACAA
AGGAGGTCCTGGACGCCACACTGATTCATCAGTCAATTACGGGGCTCTATGAAACAAGAATCGACCTCTC
TCAGCTCGGTGGAGACAGCAGGGCTGACCCCAAGAAGAAGAGGAAGGTGTGATCTCTTCTCGAGTCATGT
AATTAGTTATGTCACGCTTACATTCACGCCCTCCCCCCACATCCGCTCTAACCGAAAAGGAAGGAGTTAG
ACAACCTGAAGTCTAGGTCCCTATTTATTTTTTTATAGTTATGTTAGTATTAAGAACGTTATTTATATTT
CAAATTTTTCTTTTTTTTCTGTACAGACGCGTGTACGCATGTAACATTATACTGAAAACCTTGCTTGAGA
AGGTTTTGGGACGCTCGAAGGCTTTAATTTGCGGCCGGTACCCAATTCGCCCTATAGTGAGTCGTATTAC
GCGCGCTCACTGGCCGTCGTTTTACAACGTCGTGACTGGGAAAACCCTGGCGTTACCCAACTTAATCGCC
TTGCAGCACATCCCCCTTTCGCCAGCTGGCGTAATAGCGAAGAGGCCCGCACCGATCGCCCTTCCCAACA
GTTGCGCAGCCTGAATGGCGAATGGCGCG
[124 nt withheld, positions 10600-10723]
C
[91 nt withheld, positions 10725-10815]
A
[49 nt withheld, positions 10817-10865]
CCTTTGACGTTGGAGTCCACGTTCTTT
[37 nt withheld, positions 10893-10929]
ACCCTATCTCGGTCTATTCTTTTGATTTATAAGGGATTTTGCCGATTTCGGCCTATTGGTTAAAAAATGA
GCTGATTTAACAAAAATTTAACGCGAATTTTAACAAAATATTAACGTTTACAATTTCCTGATGCGGTATT
TTCTCCTTACGCATCTGTGCGGTATTTCACACCGCATAGGGTAATAACTGATATAATTAAATTGAAGCTC
TAATTTGTGAGTTTAGTATACATGCATTTACTTATAATACAGTTTTTTAGTTTTGCTGGCCGCATCTTCT
CAAATATGCTTCCCAGCCTGCTTTTCTGTAACGTTCACCCTCTACCTTAGCATCCCTTCCCTTTGCAAAT
AGTCCTCTTCCAACAATAATAATGTCAGATCCTGTAGAGACCACATCATCCACGGTTCTATACTGTTGAC
CCAATGCGTCTCCCTTGTCATCTAAACCCACACCGGGTGTCATAATCAACCAATCGTAACCTTCATCTCT
TCCACCCATGTCTCTTTGAGCAATAAAGCCGATAACAAAATCTTTGTCGCTCTTCGCAATGTCAACAGTA
CCCTTAGTATATTCTCCAGTAGATAGGGAGCCCTTGCATGACAATTCTGCTAACATCAAAAGGCCTCTAG
GTTCCTTTGTTACTTCTTCTGCCGCCTGCTTCAAACCGCTAACAATACCTGGGCCCACCACACCGTGTGC
ATTCGTAATGTCTGCCCATTCTGCTATTCTGTATACACCCGCAGAGTACTGCAATTTGACTGTATTACCA
ATGTCAGCAAATTTTCTGTCTTCGAAGAGTAAAAAATTGTACTTGGCGGATAATGCCTTTAGCGGCTTAA
CTGTGCCCTCCATGGAAAAATCAGTCAAGATATCCACATGTGTTTTTAGTAAACAAATTTTGGGACCTAA
TGCTTCAACTAACTCCAGTAATTCCTTGGTGGTACGAACATCCAATGAAGCACACAAGTTTGTTTGCTTT
TCGTGCATGATATTAAATAGCTTGGCAGCAACAGGACTAGGATGAGTAGCAGCACGTTCCTTATATGTAG
CTTTCGACATGATTTATCTTCGTTTCCTGCAGGTTTTTGTTCTGTGCAGTTGGGTTAAGAATACTGGGCA
ATTTCATGTTTCTTCAACACTACATATGCGTATATATACCAATCTAAGTCTGTGCTCCTTCCTTCGTTCT
TCCTTCTGTTCGGAGATTACCGAATCAAAAAAATTTCAAAGAAACCGAAATCAAAAAAAAGAATAAAAAA
AAAATGATGAATTGAATTGAAAAGCTGTGGTATGGTGCACTCTCAGTACAATCTGCTCTGATGCCGCATA
GTTAAGCCAGCCCCGACACCCGCCAACACCCGCTGACGCGCCCTGACGGGCTTGTCTGCTCCCGGCATCC
GCTTACAGACAAGCTGTGACCGTCTCCGGGAGCTGCATGTGTCAGAGGTTTTCACCGTCATCACCGAAAC
GCGCGA
Features (pLannotate 1.2.2; 28 found; start..end, strand, type, name):
     70..573     -  misc_feature   CEN/ARS: S. cerevisiae CEN6 centromere fused to an autonomously replicating sequence
    610..714     +  promoter       AmpR promoter: bla
    715..1575    +  CDS            AmpR: β-lactamase; bla; confers resistance to ampicillin, carbenicillin, and related antibiotics
   1746..2334    +  rep_origin     ori: high-copy-number ColE1/pMB1/pBR322/pUC origin of replication
   2405..2811    +  promoter       RPR1 promoter: RPR1; promoter for the S. cerevisiae RNase P RNA gene
   2820..2895    +  misc_RNA       gRNA scaffold: guide RNA scaffold for the Streptococcus pyogenes CRISPR/Cas9 system
   2908..2970    +  terminator     RPR1 terminator: transcription terminator for the S. cerevisiae RNase P RNA gene
   3103..3354    -  CDS            TIM9: TIM9_YEAST - Experimental evidence at protein level: Swiss-Prot protein existence level 1. Mitochondrial intermembrane chaperone that participates in the import and insertion of multi-pass transmembrane proteins into the mitochondrial inner membrane. Also required for the transfer of beta- barrel precursors from the TOM complex to the sorting and assembly machinery (SAM complex) of the outer membrane. Acts as a chaperone-like protein that protects the hydrophobic precursors from aggregation and guide them through the mitochondrial intermembrane space. Compared to TIM10, it may have a strong st
   3338..3577    +  CDS            NNR2 (fragment): NNRD_YEAST - Experimental evidence at protein level: Swiss-Prot protein existence level 1. Catalyzes the dehydration of the S-form of NAD(P)HX at the expense of ATP, which is converted to ADP. Together with NAD(P)HX epimerase, which catalyzes the epimerization of the S- and R-forms, the enzyme allows the repair of both epimers of NAD(P)HX, a damaged form of NAD(P)H that is a result of enzymatic or heat-dependent hydration. From Saccharomyces cerevisiae (strain ATCC 204508 / S288c) (Baker's yeast).
   4103..4726    +  CDS            TetR: tetracycline repressor TetR; tetR from transposon Tn10; TetR binds to the tetracycline operator tetO to inhibit transcription. This inhibition can be relieved by adding tetracycline or doxycycline.
   5131..5250    +  rep_origin     RSF ori (fragment): Plasmids containing the RSF 1030 origin of replication can be propagated in E. coli cells that contain additional plasmids with compatible origins.
   5252..5344    +  CDS            lacI (fragment): lac repressor; lacI; The lac repressor binds to the lac operator to inhibit transcription in E. coli. This inhibition can be relieved by adding lactose or isopropyl-β-D-thiogalactopyranoside (IPTG).
   5357..5378    +  protein_bind   CAP binding site: CAP binding activates transcription in the presence of cAMP. E. coli catabolite activator protein
   5393..5423    +  promoter       lac promoter: promoter for the E. coli lac operon
   5427..5449    +  protein_bind   lac operator (fragment): The lac repressor binds to the lac operator to inhibit transcription in E. coli. This inhibition can be relieved by adding lactose or isopropyl-β-D-thiogalactopyranoside (IPTG). lac repressor encoded by lacI
   5492..5510    +  promoter       T3 promoter: promoter for bacteriophage T3 RNA polymerase
   5529..5948    +  promoter       GAL1 promoter: S. cerevisiae GAL1; inducible promoter, regulated by Gal4
   5963..5986    +  misc_feature   MCS (fragment): pBluescript multiple cloning site
   5993..10096   +  CDS            cas9: CAS9_STRP1 - Also known as csn1 From Streptococcus pyogenes serotype M1.
  10145..10392   +  terminator     CYC1 terminator: S. cerevisiae CYC1; transcription terminator for CYC1
  10411..10429   -  promoter       T7 promoter: promoter for bacteriophage T7 RNA polymerase
  10437..10592   +  CDS            lacZα (fragment): LacZα fragment of β-galactosidase; lacZ fragment
  10600..11055   +  rep_origin     f1 ori (sequence partly withheld): f1 bacteriophage origin of replication; arrow indicates direction of (+) strand synthesis
  11056..11107   -  misc_feature   bom (fragment): basis of mobility region from pBR322
  11186..11989   -  CDS            URA3: orotidine-5'-phosphate decarboxylase, required for uracil biosynthesis; S. cerevisiae URA3; yeast auxotrophic marker, counterselectable with 5-fluoroorotic acid (5-FOA)
  11990..12205   -  promoter       URA3 promoter: S. cerevisiae URA3
  12220..12269   -  misc_feature   bom (fragment): basis of mobility region from pBR322
  12371..1       -  CDS            rop (fragment) (across the origin): Rop protein, which maintains plasmids at low copy number; rop
