[The description below was written by a language model from this plasmid's Addgene catalogue record and pLannotate feature annotations shown in this document.]
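Description:
pRS416gT-GalL-Cas9 is a yeast CRISPR expression plasmid built on the pRS416 shuttle backbone, carrying Cas9, a guide RNA locus and a tetracycline repressor on one low-copy vector of about 12.4 kb. In Saccharomyces cerevisiae it is maintained through a CEN6/ARS element, which gives centromeric, near single-copy inheritance. Selection is by the URA3 auxotrophic marker, which is also counterselectable with 5-FOA. In E. coli it replicates from a ColE1/pUC-type origin under ampicillin selection. An f1 origin and remnants of the pBluescript-style lac/MCS region, with flanking T3 and T7 promoters, remain from the backbone.

The payload consists of three cassettes assembled by Gibson cloning. Streptococcus pyogenes Cas9 is driven by the GalL promoter, an attenuated galactose-inducible GAL1 variant that the feature table annotates as GAL1, and is terminated by the CYC1 terminator. The record notes that this cassette came from an earlier deposited plasmid. The guide RNA locus places the S. pyogenes gRNA scaffold between an RNA polymerase III RPR1 promoter modified with a TetO operator and the RPR1 terminator. TetR is expressed from the GPM1 promoter, according to the catalogue. The short TIM9 and NNR2 hits upstream of TetR probably reflect native yeast flanking sequence within that regulatory region. TetR binding to TetO represses guide transcription until a tetracycline-class inducer is added, so guide expression and Cas9 expression can be controlled independently, the latter by galactose. The record does not name a specific target spacer. The associated work examined Cas9 mismatch tolerance in vitro and in vivo, which fits its use for inducible genome cutting in yeast.
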