Addgene plasmid #79903: pRS416gT-GalL-Cas9
Purpose: pRS416 (URA) + RPR1(TetO) promoter with gRNA locus + Tetracycline Repressor + GalL promoter driven Cas9 for yeast expression
Depositing lab: Ronald Davis. Depositing organization: Stanford University. Publication: Distinct patterns of Cas9 mismatch tolerance in vitro and in vivo. Fu BX, St Onge RP, Fire AZ, Smith JD. Nucleic Acids Res. 2016 May 19. pii: gkw417. 10.1093/nar/gkw417 PubMed 27198218.
Backbone
  Vector backbone: pRS416
  Backbone size w/o insert (bp): 4898
  Total vector size (bp): 12421
  Vector type: Yeast Expression, CRISPR
  Selectable markers: URA3
Growth in bacteria
  Bacterial resistance: Ampicillin, 100 μg/mL
  Growth temperature: 37°C
  Growth strain: DH5alpha
  Copy number: Unknown
Gene/Insert 1
  Gene/Insert name: Cas9
  Species: Synthetic
  Promoter: GalL
  Cloning method: Gibson Cloning
  Sequencing primers: 5′ GACGCCACACTGATTCATCAG; 3′ TGCTCGGCACCTTGTACTCG
Gene/Insert 2
  Gene/Insert name: guide RNA (gRNA)
  Species: Synthetic
  Promoter: RPR1 promoter with TetO site
  Cloning method: Gibson Cloning
  Sequencing primers: 5′ GTTCGTGCACACAGCCC; 3′ agtttggcgaacacttcacc
Gene/Insert 3
  Gene/Insert name: Tetracycline Repressor (alt name: TetR)
  Insert size (bp): 624
  Promoter: GPM1 promoter
  Cloning method: Gibson Cloning
  Sequencing primers: 5′ gagtacaaacgcatgaaatcc; 3′ CGGTAATACGGTTATCCACAGAATCAGGGGATAACGCAGGAAAG
Resource information
  A portion of this plasmid was derived from a plasmid made by: GalL Cas9 was obtained from: https://www.addgene.org/43804/
Terms and licenses: Academic/Nonprofit Terms; Industry Terms: Not Available to Industry
Depositor comments: For a nice map of all the features on this plasmid check out this benchling map: https://benchling.com/s/28w2TI93/edit
How to cite: pRS416gT-GalL-Cas9 was a gift from Ronald Davis (Addgene plasmid # 79903 ; http://n2t.net/addgene:79903 ; RRID:Addgene_79903)
