>Addgene plasmid #79903 | pRS416gT-GalL-Cas9 | addgene partial sequence | sequence record 153931 | pBluescript-SK 5'-tctagaactagtggatc-3'
GTACTCCATTGGGCTCGATATCGGCACAAACAGCGTCGGTTGGGCCGTCATTACGGACGAGTACAAGGTG
CCGAGCAAAAAATTCAAAGTTCTGGGCAATACCGATCGCCACAGCATAAAGAAGAACCTCATTGGCGCCC
TCCTGTTCGACTCCGGGGAGACGGCCGAAGCCACGCGGCTCAAAAGAACAGCACGGCGCAGATATACCCG
CAGAAAGAATCGGATCTGCTACCTGCAGGAGATCTTTAGTAATGAGATGGCTAAGGTGGATGACTCTTTC
TTCCATAGGCTGGAGGAGTCCTTTTTGGTGGAGGAGGATAAAAAGCACGAGCGCCACCCAATCTTTGGCA
ATATCGTGGACGAGGTGGCGTACCATGAAAAGTACCCAACCATATATCATCTGAGGAAGAAGCTTGTAGA
CAGTACTGATAAGGCTGACTTGCGGTTGATCTATCTCGCGCTGGCGCATATGATCAAATTTCGGGGACAC
TTCCTCATCGAGGGGGACCTGAACCCAGACAACAGCGATGTCGACAAACTCTTTATCCAACTGGTTCAGA
CTTACAATCAGCTTTTCGAAGAGAACCCGATCAACGCATCCGGAGTTGACGCCAAAGCAATCCTGAGCGC
TAGGCTGTCCAAATCCCGGCGGCTCGAAAACCTCATCGCACAGCTCCCTGGGGAGAAGAAGAACGGCCTG
TTTGGTAATCTTATCGCCCTGTCACTCGGGCTGACCCCCAACTTTAAATCTAACTTCGACCTG
