>Addgene plasmid #79903 | pRS416gT-GalL-Cas9 | addgene partial sequence | sequence record 153932 | ASK-FN2 5'-CGGCCTTTTTACGGTTCCTG-3'
CTTTTGCTCGGGGGATCTGCCAATTGAACATAACATGGTAGTTACATATACTAGTAATATGGTTCGGCAC
ACATTAAAAGTATAAAAACTATCTGAATTACGAATTACATATATTGGTCATAAAAATCAATCAATCATCG
TGTGTTTTATATGTCTCTTATCTAAGTATAAGAATATCCATAGTTAATATTCACTTACGCTACCTTTTAA
CCTGTAATCATTGTCAACAGGATATGTTAACGACCCACATTGATAAACGCTAGTATTTCTTTTTCCTCTT
CTTATTGGCCGGCTGTCTCTATACTCCCCTATAGTCTGTTTCTTTTCGTTTCGATTGTCCCTATCAGTGA
TAGAGATGGCGCACATGGTACGCTGTGGTGCTCGCGGCTGGGAACGAAACTCTGGGAGCTGCGATTGGCA
GCGGCCGCGTTTTAGAGCTAGAAATAGCAAGTTAAAATAAGGCTAGTCCGTTATCAACTTGAAAAAGTGG
CACCGAGTCGGTGCTTTTTTCTCGAGCCATATCCAACTTCCAATTTAATCTTTCTTTTTTAATTTTCACT
TATTTGCGATACAGAAAGAAAAAAGCGATAGTAACTATTGAATTTTGTTTGGATTTGGTTAGATTAGATA
TGGTTTCTCTTTATATTTACATGCTAAAAATGGGCTACACCAGAGATACATAATTAGATATATATACGCC
AGTACACCTTATCGGCCCAAGCCTTGTCCCAAGGCAGCGTTTTGTTCTTGGAAACGCTGCCCTACACGTT
CGCTATGCTTCAAGAACTTT
